Addgene plasmid #221232: U6-BbsI-GGsite-mCherry-Puro
Purpose: (Empty Backbone) Cloning vector for sgRNA with mCherry and Puro
Depositing lab: Fei Chen. Depositing organization: Broad Institute. Publication: Helicase-assisted continuous editing for programmable mutagenesis of endogenous genomes. Chen XD, Chen Z, Wythes G, Zhang Y, Orr BC, Sun G, Chao YK, Navarro Torres A, Thao K, Vallurupalli M, Sun J, Borji M, Tkacik E, Chen H, Bernstein BE, Chen F. Science. 2024 Oct 11;386(6718):eadn5876. doi: 10.1126/science.adn5876. Epub 2024 Oct 11. PubMed 39388570.
Backbone
  Vector backbone: pCMV
  Vector type: Mammalian Expression
Growth in bacteria
  Bacterial resistance: Ampicillin, 100 μg/mL
  Growth temperature: 37°C
  Growth strain: NEB Stable
  Copy number: High Copy
Gene/Insert
  Gene/Insert name: None
Terms and licenses: Academic/Nonprofit Terms; Industry Terms: Not Available to Industry
Depositor comments: Vector contains sgRNA scaffold and mCherry-Puro. Internal lab identifier DC341. Please visit https://doi.org/10.1101/2024.02.01.577593 for bioRxiv preprint.
How to cite: U6-BbsI-GGsite-mCherry-Puro was a gift from Fei Chen (Addgene plasmid # 221232 ; http://n2t.net/addgene:221232 ; RRID:Addgene_221232)
