[The description below was written by a language model from this plasmid's Addgene catalogue record and pLannotate feature annotations shown in this document.]
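Description:
U6-BbsI-GGsite-mCherry-Puro is an empty mammalian expression backbone (about 5.6 kb, catalogued on a pCMV backbone) designed for cloning single guide RNAs alongside a fluorescent and drug-selectable marker. It is maintained in bacteria as a high-copy plasmid through a ColE1/pUC-type origin and selected with ampicillin via the β-lactamase gene. An f1 phage origin is also present, along with small remnant fragments of the pBR322 bom and rop regions.

The guide cassette consists of the human U6 RNA polymerase III promoter followed, after a short gap, by the Streptococcus pyogenes Cas9 gRNA scaffold. As the name indicates, the gap holds a BbsI Golden Gate site into which a spacer can be ligated, although the site itself is not annotated. A second, partial scaffold fragment is annotated just downstream, and the record does not explain its role. The marker cassette is driven by a CBh-type hybrid promoter made up of the CMV enhancer, the chicken β-actin promoter and a hybrid CBA/MVM intron. It expresses mCherry followed by puromycin N-acetyltransferase and ends in a bovine growth hormone polyadenylation signal. The short interval between the two coding sequences is unannotated, so whether they are joined by a 2A peptide or a direct linker is not stated.

A single AAV2 inverted terminal repeat lies downstream of the poly(A) signal. With only one ITR detected, it is probably a remnant of an AAV-derived parent, and the plasmid should not be assumed to be packageable. Transfected cells can be tracked by red fluorescence or enriched with puromycin. The vector was deposited with work on helicase-assisted continuous editing for programmable mutagenesis of endogenous genomes.
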