Features (pLannotate 1.2.2; 17 found; start..end, strand, type, name):
      1..241     +  promoter       U6 promoter: RNA polymerase III promoter for human U6 snRNA
    268..343     +  misc_RNA       gRNA scaffold: guide RNA scaffold for the Streptococcus pyogenes CRISPR/Cas9 system
    350..393     +  misc_RNA       gRNA scaffold (fragment): guide RNA scaffold for the Streptococcus pyogenes CRISPR/Cas9 system
    440..725     +  enhancer       CMV enhancer: human cytomegalovirus immediate early enhancer; contains an 18-bp deletion relative to the standard CMV enhancer
    727..1004    +  promoter       chicken β-actin promoter: No description available
   1005..1232    +  intron         hybrid intron: hybrid between chicken β-actin (CBA) and minute virus of mice (MMV) introns (Gray et al., 2011)
   1250..1957    +  CDS            mCherry: mCherry is a basic (constitutively fluorescent) red fluorescent protein published in 2004, derived from Discosoma sp.. It is reported to be a very rapidly-maturing monomer with low acid sensitivity.
   2012..2611    +  CDS            PuroR (fragment): puromycin N-acetyltransferase; pac from Streptomyces; confers resistance to puromycin
   2645..2756    +  polyA_signal   bGH poly(A) signal: bovine growth hormone polyadenylation signal
   2861..3001    +  repeat_region  AAV2 ITR: inverted terminal repeat of adeno-associated virus serotype 2 inverted
   3006..3057    -  misc_feature   bom (fragment): basis of mobility region from pBR322
   3076..3531    +  rep_origin     f1 ori (sequence partly withheld): f1 bacteriophage origin of replication; arrow indicates direction of (+) strand synthesis
   3532..3581    -  misc_feature   bom (fragment): basis of mobility region from pBR322
   3683..3718    -  CDS            rop (fragment): Rop protein, which maintains plasmids at low copy number; rop
   3813..3917    +  promoter       AmpR promoter: bla
   3918..4778    +  CDS            AmpR: β-lactamase; bla; confers resistance to ampicillin, carbenicillin, and related antibiotics
   4949..5537    +  rep_origin     ori: high-copy-number ColE1/pMB1/pBR322/pUC origin of replication
>Addgene plasmid #221232 | U6-BbsI-GGsite-mCherry-Puro | addgene full sequence | sequence record 437112 | Addgene NGS Result
GAGGGCCTATTTCCCATGATTCCTTCATATTTGCATATACGATACAAGGCTGTTAGAGAGATAATTGGAA
TTAATTTGACTGTAAACACAAAGATATTAGTACAAAATACGTGACGTAGAAAGTAATAATTTCTTGGGTA
GTTTGCAGTTTTAAAATTATGTTTTAAAATGGACTATCATATGCTTACCGTAACTTGAAAGTATTTCGAT
TTCTTGGCTTTATATATCTTGTGGAAAGGACGAAACACCGGGTCTTCGAGAAGACCTGTTTTAGAGCTAG
AAATAGCAAGTTAAAATAAGGCTAGTCCGTTATCAACTTGAAAAAGTGGCACCGAGTCGGTGCTTTTTTG
TTTTAGAGCTAGAAATAGCAAGTTAAAATAAGGCTAGTCCGTTTTTAGCGCGTGCGCCAATTCTGCAGAC
AAATGGCTCTAGAGGTACCCGTTACATAACTTACGGTAAATGGCCCGCCTGGCTGACCGCCCAACGACCC
CCGCCCATTGACGTCAATAGTAACGCCAATAGGGACTTTCCATTGACGTCAATGGGTGGAGTATTTACGG
TAAACTGCCCACTTGGCAGTACATCAAGTGTATCATATGCCAAGTACGCCCCCTATTGACGTCAATGACG
GTAAATGGCCCGCCTGGCATTGTGCCCAGTACATGACCTTATGGGACTTTCCTACTTGGCAGTACATCTA
CGTATTAGTCATCGCTATTACCATGGTCGAGGTGAGCCCCACGTTCTGCTTCACTCTCCCCATCTCCCCC
CCCTCCCCACCCCCAATTTTGTATTTATTTATTTTTTAATTATTTTGTGCAGCGATGGGGGCGGGGGGGG
GGGGGGGGCGCGCGCCAGGCGGGGCGGGGCGGGGCGAGGGGCGGGGCGGGGCGAGGCGGAGAGGTGCGGC
GGCAGCCAATCAGAGCGGCGCGCTCCGAAAGTTTCCTTTTATGGCGAGGCGGCGGCGGCGGCGGCCCTAT
AAAAAGCGAAGCGCGCGGCGGGCGGGAGTCGCTGCGCGCTGCCTTCGCCCCGTGCCCCGCTCCGCCGCCG
CCTCGCGCCGCCCGCCCCGGCTCTGACTGACCGCGTTACTCCCACAGGTGAGCGGGCGGGACGGCCCTTC
TCCTCCGGGCTGTAATTAGCTGAGCAAGAGGTAAGGGTTTAAGGGATGGTTGGTTGGTGGGGTATTAATG
TTTAATTACCTGGAGCACCTGCCTGAAATCACTTTTTTTCAGGTTGGACCGGTGCCACCATGGTGAGCAA
GGGCGAGGAGGATAACATGGCCATCATCAAGGAGTTCATGCGCTTCAAGGTGCACATGGAGGGCTCCGTG
AACGGCCACGAGTTCGAGATCGAGGGCGAGGGCGAGGGCCGCCCCTACGAGGGCACCCAGACCGCCAAGC
TGAAGGTGACCAAGGGTGGCCCCCTGCCCTTCGCCTGGGACATCCTGTCCCCTCAGTTCATGTACGGCTC
CAAGGCCTACGTGAAGCACCCCGCCGACATCCCCGACTACTTGAAGCTGTCCTTCCCCGAGGGCTTCAAG
TGGGAGCGCGTGATGAACTTCGAGGACGGCGGCGTGGTGACCGTGACCCAGGACTCCTCCCTGCAGGACG
GCGAGTTCATCTACAAGGTGAAGCTGCGCGGCACCAACTTCCCCTCCGACGGCCCCGTAATGCAGAAGAA
AACCATGGGCTGGGAGGCCTCCTCCGAGCGGATGTACCCCGAGGACGGCGCCCTGAAGGGCGAGATCAAG
CAGAGGCTGAAGCTGAAGGACGGCGGCCACTACGACGCTGAGGTCAAGACCACCTACAAGGCCAAGAAGC
CCGTGCAGCTGCCCGGCGCCTACAACGTCAACATCAAGTTGGACATCACCTCCCACAACGAGGACTACAC
CATCGTGGAACAGTACGAACGCGCCGAGGGCCGCCACTCCACCGGCGGCATGGACGAGCTGTACAAGGAG
GGCAGAGGAAGTCTGCTAACATGCGGTGACGTCGAGGAGAATCCTGGCCCAATGACCGAGTACAAGCCCA
CGGTGCGCCTCGCCACCCGCGACGACGTCCCCAGGGCCGTACGCACCCTCGCCGCCGCGTTCGCCGACTA
CCCCGCCACGCGCCACACCGTCGATCCGGACCGCCACATCGAGCGGGTCACCGAGCTGCAAGAACTCTTC
CTCACGCGCGTCGGGCTCGACATCGGCAAGGTGTGGGTCGCGGACGACGGCGCCGCGGTGGCGGTCTGGA
CCACGCCGGAGAGCGTCGAAGCGGGGGCGGTGTTCGCCGAGATCGGCCCGCGCATGGCCGAGTTGAGCGG
TTCCCGGCTGGCCGCGCAGCAACAGATGGAAGGCCTCCTGGCGCCGCACCGGCCCAAGGAGCCCGCGTGG
TTCCTGGCCACCGTCGGAGTCTCGCCCGACCACCAGGGCAAGGGTCTGGGCAGCGCCGTCGTGCTCCCCG
GAGTGGAGGCGGCCGAGCGCGCCGGGGTGCCCGCCTTCCTGGAGACCTCCGCGCCCCGCAACCTCCCCTT
CTACGAGCGGCTCGGCTTCACCGTCACCGCCGACGTCGAGGTGCCCGAAGGACCGCGCACCTGGTGCATG
ACCCGCAAGCCCGGTGCCTGAGAATTCTAACTAGAGCTCGCTGATCAGCCTCGACTGTGCCTTCTAGTTG
CCAGCCATCTGTTGTTTGCCCCTCCCCCGTGCCTTCCTTGACCCTGGAAGGTGCCACTCCCACTGTCCTT
TCCTAATAAAATGAGGAAATTGCATCGCATTGTCTGAGTAGGTGTCATTCTATTCTGGGGGGTGGGGTGG
GGCAGGACAGCAAGGGGGAGGATTGGGAAGAGAATAGCAGGCATGCTGGGGAGCGGCCGCAGGAACCCCT
AGTGATGGAGTTGGCCACTCCCTCTCTGCGCGCTCGCTCGCTCACTGAGGCCGGGCGACCAAAGGTCGCC
CGACGCCCGGGCTTTGCCCGGGCGGCCTCAGTGAGCGAGCGAGCGCGCAGCTGCCTGCAGGGGCGCCTGA
TGCGGTATTTTCTCCTTACGCATCTGTGCGGTATTTCACACCGCATA
[95 nt withheld, positions 3058-3152]
T
[46 nt withheld, positions 3154-3199]
C
[141 nt withheld, positions 3201-3341]
CCTTTGACGTTGGAGTCCACGTTCTTT
[37 nt withheld, positions 3369-3405]
ACTCTATCTCGGGCTATTCTTTTGATTTATAAGGGATTTTGCCGATTTCGGTCTATTGGTTAAAAAATGA
GCTGATTTAACAAAAATTTAACGCGAATTTTAACAAAATATTAACGTTTACAATTTTATGGTGCACTCTC
AGTACAATCTGCTCTGATGCCGCATAGTTAAGCCAGCCCCGACACCCGCCAACACCCGCTGACGCGCCCT
GACGGGCTTGTCTGCTCCCGGCATCCGCTTACAGACAAGCTGTGACCGTCTCCGGGAGCTGCATGTGTCA
GAGGTTTTCACCGTCATCACCGAAACGCGCGAGACGAAAGGGCCTCGTGATACGCCTATTTTTATAGGTT
AATGTCATGATAATAATGGTTTCTTAGACGTCAGGTGGCACTTTTCGGGGAAATGTGCGCGGAACCCCTA
TTTGTTTATTTTTCTAAATACATTCAAATATGTATCCGCTCATGAGACAATAACCCTGATAAATGCTTCA
ATAATATTGAAAAAGGAAGAGTATGAGTATTCAACATTTCCGTGTCGCCCTTATTCCCTTTTTTGCGGCA
TTTTGCCTTCCTGTTTTTGCTCACCCAGAAACGCTGGTGAAAGTAAAAGATGCTGAAGATCAGTTGGGTG
CACGAGTGGGTTACATCGAACTGGATCTCAACAGCGGTAAGATCCTTGAGAGTTTTCGCCCCGAAGAACG
TTTTCCAATGATGAGCACTTTTAAAGTTCTGCTATGTGGCGCGGTATTATCCCGTATTGACGCCGGGCAA
GAGCAACTCGGTCGCCGCATACACTATTCTCAGAATGACTTGGTTGAGTACTCACCAGTCACAGAAAAGC
ATCTTACGGATGGCATGACAGTAAGAGAATTATGCAGTGCTGCCATAACCATGAGTGATAACACTGCGGC
CAACTTACTTCTGACAACGATCGGAGGACCGAAGGAGCTAACCGCTTTTTTGCACAACATGGGGGATCAT
GTAACTCGCCTTGATCGTTGGGAACCGGAGCTGAATGAAGCCATACCAAACGACGAGCGTGACACCACGA
TGCCTGTAGCAATGGCAACAACGTTGCGCAAACTATTAACTGGCGAACTACTTACTCTAGCTTCCCGGCA
ACAATTAATAGACTGGATGGAGGCGGATAAAGTTGCAGGACCACTTCTGCGCTCGGCCCTTCCGGCTGGC
TGGTTTATTGCTGATAAATCTGGAGCCGGTGAGCGTGGAAGCCGCGGTATCATTGCAGCACTGGGGCCAG
ATGGTAAGCCCTCCCGTATCGTAGTTATCTACACGACGGGGAGTCAGGCAACTATGGATGAACGAAATAG
ACAGATCGCTGAGATAGGTGCCTCACTGATTAAGCATTGGTAACTGTCAGACCAAGTTTACTCATATATA
CTTTAGATTGATTTAAAACTTCATTTTTAATTTAAAAGGATCTAGGTGAAGATCCTTTTTGATAATCTCA
TGACCAAAATCCCTTAACGTGAGTTTTCGTTCCACTGAGCGTCAGACCCCGTAGAAAAGATCAAAGGATC
TTCTTGAGATCCTTTTTTTCTGCGCGTAATCTGCTGCTTGCAAACAAAAAAACCACCGCTACCAGCGGTG
GTTTGTTTGCCGGATCAAGAGCTACCAACTCCTTTTCCGAAGGTAACTGGCTTCAGCAGAGCGCAGATAC
CAAATACTGTTCTTCTAGTGTAGCCGTAGTTAGGCCACCACTTCAAGAACTCTGTAGCACCGCCTACATA
CCTCGCTCTGCTAATCCTGTTACCAGTGGCTGCTGCCAGTGGCGATAAGTCGTGTCTTACCGGGTTGGAC
TCAAGACGATAGTTACCGGATAAGGCGCAGCGGTCGGGCTGAACGGGGGGTTCGTGCACACAGCCCAGCT
TGGAGCGAACGACCTACACCGAACTGAGATACCTACAGCGTGAGCTATGAGAAAGCGCCACGCTTCCCGA
AGGGAGAAAGGCGGACAGGTATCCGGTAAGCGGCAGGGTCGGAACAGGAGAGCGCACGAGGGAGCTTCCA
GGGGGAAACGCCTGGTATCTTTATAGTCCTGTCGGGTTTCGCCACCTCTGACTTGAGCGTCGATTTTTGT
GATGCTCGTCAGGGGGGCGGAGCCTATGGAAAAACGCCAGCAACGCGGCCTTTTTACGGTTCCTGGCCTT
TTGCTGGCCTTTTGCTCACATGT
